Addgene plasmid #110404: pX330.orup
Purpose: (Empty Backbone) CRISPR/Cas9 vector with sgRNA expression and puromycin resistance
Depositing lab: Sandra Martha Gomes Dias. Depositing organization: Centro Nacional de Pesquisa em Energia e Materiais (CNPEM).
Backbone
  Vector backbone: pX330-U6-Chimeric_BB-CBh-hSpCas9
  Backbone manufacturer: #42230
  Backbone size (bp): 8506
  Modifications to backbone: NotI site cleaved and filled, SV40-Puro cassete from pBABE.puro (Addgene #1764 from Dr. Hartmut Land, Dr. Jay Morgenstern, Dr. Bob Weinberg) with BamHI (overhang removed) and XbaI (overhang filled).
  Vector type: Mammalian Expression, CRISPR
  Promoter: CBh
  Selectable markers: Puromycin
Growth in bacteria
  Bacterial resistance: Ampicillin, 100 μg/mL
  Growth temperature: 37°C
  Growth strain: DH5alpha
  Copy number: High Copy
Gene/Insert
  Sequencing primers: 5′ agggatggttggttggtggg; 3′ CCAATCCTCCCCCTTGCTGT
Terms and licenses: Academic/Nonprofit Terms; Industry Terms: Not Available to Industry
Depositor comments: pX330 with puromycin resistance For plasmid usage, please see the associated publication (Cong et al. Science. 2013, PMID: 23287718), as well as Ran et al. Nat Protoc. 2013, PMID: 24157548. For more information on Zhang Lab CRISPR Plasmids please refer to: http://www.addgene.org/crispr/zhang/
How to cite: pX330.orup was a gift from Sandra Martha Gomes Dias (Addgene plasmid # 110404 ; http://n2t.net/addgene:110404 ; RRID:Addgene_110404)
