[The description below was written by a language model from this plasmid's Addgene catalogue record and pLannotate feature annotations shown in this document.]
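Description:
pX330.orup is an empty-backbone mammalian CRISPR/Cas9 expression plasmid derived from pX330-U6-Chimeric_BB-CBh-hSpCas9, modified to add puromycin selection. It is propagated in E. coli as a high-copy plasmid through a ColE1/pUC-type origin with ampicillin resistance (bla under its own promoter). It also carries an f1/M13 phage origin. The two sequence records, about 9.9 kb each, differ by a single nucleotide and annotate essentially identically.

The plasmid has two CRISPR expression units. A human U6 RNA polymerase III promoter sits upstream of the Streptococcus pyogenes guide RNA scaffold, with a short gap between them where a user-supplied guide sequence would be cloned; no guide is recorded. Downstream, the CBh hybrid promoter (CMV enhancer, chicken β-actin promoter and a hybrid CBA/MVM intron) drives S. pyogenes Cas9. The Cas9 coding region is annotated as contiguous N- and C-terminal portions, followed by a nucleoplasmin nuclear localization signal and a bGH polyadenylation signal.

The added element is an SV40 promoter–PuroR (puromycin N-acetyltransferase) cassette taken from pBABE.puro and blunt-ligated into the filled NotI site. It lies in reverse orientation relative to Cas9, which may explain the reversed "orup" in the name. A fragment of the Moloney murine leukemia virus LTR came along with it and lies downstream of PuroR. A single AAV2 ITR remains from the parent backbone; with only one annotated, the plasmid is not configured for AAV packaging.

The construct is intended for transfection of mammalian cells, delivering guide RNA and Cas9 from one plasmid. Puromycin can then be used to enrich transfected cells during genome editing.
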