Features (pLannotate 1.2.2; 21 found; start..end, strand, type, name):
      1..241     +  promoter       U6 promoter: RNA polymerase III promoter for human U6 snRNA
    268..343     +  misc_RNA       gRNA scaffold: guide RNA scaffold for the Streptococcus pyogenes CRISPR/Cas9 system
    350..393     +  misc_RNA       gRNA scaffold (fragment): guide RNA scaffold for the Streptococcus pyogenes CRISPR/Cas9 system
    440..725     +  enhancer       CMV enhancer: human cytomegalovirus immediate early enhancer; contains an 18-bp deletion relative to the standard CMV enhancer
    727..1004    +  promoter       chicken β-actin promoter: No description available
   1005..1233    +  intron         hybrid intron: hybrid between chicken β-actin (CBA) and minute virus of mice (MMV) introns (Gray et al., 2011)
   1371..2972    +  CDS            Cas9(N): N-terminal portion of Streptococcus pyogenes Cas9 (Zetsche et al., 2015)
   2973..5471    +  CDS            Cas9(C): C-terminal portion of Streptococcus pyogenes Cas9 (Zetsche et al., 2015)
   5472..5519    +  CDS            nucleoplasmin NLS: bipartite nuclear localization signal from nucleoplasmin
   5553..5664    +  polyA_signal   bGH poly(A) signal: bovine growth hormone polyadenylation signal
   5767..6068    -  LTR            LTR (fragment): long terminal repeat from Moloney murine leukemia virus
   6167..6766    -  CDS            PuroR: puromycin N-acetyltransferase; pac from Streptomyces; confers resistance to puromycin
   6776..7105    -  promoter       SV40 promoter: SV40 enhancer and early promoter
   7169..7309    +  repeat_region  AAV2 ITR: inverted terminal repeat of adeno-associated virus serotype 2 inverted
   7314..7365    -  misc_feature   bom (fragment): basis of mobility region from pBR322
   7384..7764    +  rep_origin     M13 ori (sequence partly withheld): M13 bacteriophage origin of replication; arrow indicates direction of (+) strand synthesis
   7840..7889    -  misc_feature   bom (fragment): basis of mobility region from pBR322
   7991..8026    -  CDS            rop (fragment): Rop protein, which maintains plasmids at low copy number; rop
   8121..8225    +  promoter       AmpR promoter: bla
   8226..9086    +  CDS            AmpR: β-lactamase; bla; confers resistance to ampicillin, carbenicillin, and related antibiotics
   9257..9845    +  rep_origin     ori: high-copy-number ColE1/pMB1/pBR322/pUC origin of replication
>Addgene plasmid #110404 | pX330.orup | depositor full sequence | sequence record 207794 | pX330.orup sequence 9906 bps
GAGGGCCTATTTCCCATGATTCCTTCATATTTGCATATACGATACAAGGCTGTTAGAGAGATAATTGGAA
TTAATTTGACTGTAAACACAAAGATATTAGTACAAAATACGTGACGTAGAAAGTAATAATTTCTTGGGTA
GTTTGCAGTTTTAAAATTATGTTTTAAAATGGACTATCATATGCTTACCGTAACTTGAAAGTATTTCGAT
TTCTTGGCTTTATATATCTTGTGGAAAGGACGAAACACCGGGTCTTCGAGAAGACCTGTTTTAGAGCTAG
AAATAGCAAGTTAAAATAAGGCTAGTCCGTTATCAACTTGAAAAAGTGGCACCGAGTCGGTGCTTTTTTG
TTTTAGAGCTAGAAATAGCAAGTTAAAATAAGGCTAGTCCGTTTTTAGCGCGTGCGCCAATTCTGCAGAC
AAATGGCTCTAGAGGTACCCGTTACATAACTTACGGTAAATGGCCCGCCTGGCTGACCGCCCAACGACCC
CCGCCCATTGACGTCAATAGTAACGCCAATAGGGACTTTCCATTGACGTCAATGGGTGGAGTATTTACGG
TAAACTGCCCACTTGGCAGTACATCAAGTGTATCATATGCCAAGTACGCCCCCTATTGACGTCAATGACG
GTAAATGGCCCGCCTGGCATTGTGCCCAGTACATGACCTTATGGGACTTTCCTACTTGGCAGTACATCTA
CGTATTAGTCATCGCTATTACCATGGTCGAGGTGAGCCCCACGTTCTGCTTCACTCTCCCCATCTCCCCC
CCCTCCCCACCCCCAATTTTGTATTTATTTATTTTTTAATTATTTTGTGCAGCGATGGGGGCGGGGGGGG
GGGGGGGGCGCGCGCCAGGCGGGGCGGGGCGGGGCGAGGGGCGGGGCGGGGCGAGGCGGAGAGGTGCGGC
GGCAGCCAATCAGAGCGGCGCGCTCCGAAAGTTTCCTTTTATGGCGAGGCGGCGGCGGCGGCGGCCCTAT
AAAAAGCGAAGCGCGCGGCGGGCGGGAGTCGCTGCGACGCTGCCTTCGCCCCGTGCCCCGCTCCGCCGCC
GCCTCGCGCCGCCCGCCCCGGCTCTGACTGACCGCGTTACTCCCACAGGTGAGCGGGCGGGACGGCCCTT
CTCCTCCGGGCTGTAATTAGCTGAGCAAGAGGTAAGGGTTTAAGGGATGGTTGGTTGGTGGGGTATTAAT
GTTTAATTACCTGGAGCACCTGCCTGAAATCACTTTTTTTCAGGTTGGACCGGTGCCACCATGGACTATA
AGGACCACGACGGAGACTACAAGGATCATGATATTGATTACAAAGACGATGACGATAAGATGGCCCCAAA
GAAGAAGCGGAAGGTCGGTATCCACGGAGTCCCAGCAGCCGACAAGAAGTACAGCATCGGCCTGGACATC
GGCACCAACTCTGTGGGCTGGGCCGTGATCACCGACGAGTACAAGGTGCCCAGCAAGAAATTCAAGGTGC
TGGGCAACACCGACCGGCACAGCATCAAGAAGAACCTGATCGGAGCCCTGCTGTTCGACAGCGGCGAAAC
AGCCGAGGCCACCCGGCTGAAGAGAACCGCCAGAAGAAGATACACCAGACGGAAGAACCGGATCTGCTAT
CTGCAAGAGATCTTCAGCAACGAGATGGCCAAGGTGGACGACAGCTTCTTCCACAGACTGGAAGAGTCCT
TCCTGGTGGAAGAGGATAAGAAGCACGAGCGGCACCCCATCTTCGGCAACATCGTGGACGAGGTGGCCTA
CCACGAGAAGTACCCCACCATCTACCACCTGAGAAAGAAACTGGTGGACAGCACCGACAAGGCCGACCTG
CGGCTGATCTATCTGGCCCTGGCCCACATGATCAAGTTCCGGGGCCACTTCCTGATCGAGGGCGACCTGA
ACCCCGACAACAGCGACGTGGACAAGCTGTTCATCCAGCTGGTGCAGACCTACAACCAGCTGTTCGAGGA
AAACCCCATCAACGCCAGCGGCGTGGACGCCAAGGCCATCCTGTCTGCCAGACTGAGCAAGAGCAGACGG
CTGGAAAATCTGATCGCCCAGCTGCCCGGCGAGAAGAAGAATGGCCTGTTCGGAAACCTGATTGCCCTGA
GCCTGGGCCTGACCCCCAACTTCAAGAGCAACTTCGACCTGGCCGAGGATGCCAAACTGCAGCTGAGCAA
GGACACCTACGACGACGACCTGGACAACCTGCTGGCCCAGATCGGCGACCAGTACGCCGACCTGTTTCTG
GCCGCCAAGAACCTGTCCGACGCCATCCTGCTGAGCGACATCCTGAGAGTGAACACCGAGATCACCAAGG
CCCCCCTGAGCGCCTCTATGATCAAGAGATACGACGAGCACCACCAGGACCTGACCCTGCTGAAAGCTCT
CGTGCGGCAGCAGCTGCCTGAGAAGTACAAAGAGATTTTCTTCGACCAGAGCAAGAACGGCTACGCCGGC
TACATTGACGGCGGAGCCAGCCAGGAAGAGTTCTACAAGTTCATCAAGCCCATCCTGGAAAAGATGGACG
GCACCGAGGAACTGCTCGTGAAGCTGAACAGAGAGGACCTGCTGCGGAAGCAGCGGACCTTCGACAACGG
CAGCATCCCCCACCAGATCCACCTGGGAGAGCTGCACGCCATTCTGCGGCGGCAGGAAGATTTTTACCCA
TTCCTGAAGGACAACCGGGAAAAGATCGAGAAGATCCTGACCTTCCGCATCCCCTACTACGTGGGCCCTC
TGGCCAGGGGAAACAGCAGATTCGCCTGGATGACCAGAAAGAGCGAGGAAACCATCACCCCCTGGAACTT
CGAGGAAGTGGTGGACAAGGGCGCTTCCGCCCAGAGCTTCATCGAGCGGATGACCAACTTCGATAAGAAC
CTGCCCAACGAGAAGGTGCTGCCCAAGCACAGCCTGCTGTACGAGTACTTCACCGTGTATAACGAGCTGA
CCAAAGTGAAATACGTGACCGAGGGAATGAGAAAGCCCGCCTTCCTGAGCGGCGAGCAGAAAAAGGCCAT
CGTGGACCTGCTGTTCAAGACCAACCGGAAAGTGACCGTGAAGCAGCTGAAAGAGGACTACTTCAAGAAA
ATCGAGTGCTTCGACTCCGTGGAAATCTCCGGCGTGGAAGATCGGTTCAACGCCTCCCTGGGCACATACC
ACGATCTGCTGAAAATTATCAAGGACAAGGACTTCCTGGACAATGAGGAAAACGAGGACATTCTGGAAGA
TATCGTGCTGACCCTGACACTGTTTGAGGACAGAGAGATGATCGAGGAACGGCTGAAAACCTATGCCCAC
CTGTTCGACGACAAAGTGATGAAGCAGCTGAAGCGGCGGAGATACACCGGCTGGGGCAGGCTGAGCCGGA
AGCTGATCAACGGCATCCGGGACAAGCAGTCCGGCAAGACAATCCTGGATTTCCTGAAGTCCGACGGCTT
CGCCAACAGAAACTTCATGCAGCTGATCCACGACGACAGCCTGACCTTTAAAGAGGACATCCAGAAAGCC
CAGGTGTCCGGCCAGGGCGATAGCCTGCACGAGCACATTGCCAATCTGGCCGGCAGCCCCGCCATTAAGA
AGGGCATCCTGCAGACAGTGAAGGTGGTGGACGAGCTCGTGAAAGTGATGGGCCGGCACAAGCCCGAGAA
CATCGTGATCGAAATGGCCAGAGAGAACCAGACCACCCAGAAGGGACAGAAGAACAGCCGCGAGAGAATG
AAGCGGATCGAAGAGGGCATCAAAGAGCTGGGCAGCCAGATCCTGAAAGAACACCCCGTGGAAAACACCC
AGCTGCAGAACGAGAAGCTGTACCTGTACTACCTGCAGAATGGGCGGGATATGTACGTGGACCAGGAACT
GGACATCAACCGGCTGTCCGACTACGATGTGGACCATATCGTGCCTCAGAGCTTTCTGAAGGACGACTCC
ATCGACAACAAGGTGCTGACCAGAAGCGACAAGAACCGGGGCAAGAGCGACAACGTGCCCTCCGAAGAGG
TCGTGAAGAAGATGAAGAACTACTGGCGGCAGCTGCTGAACGCCAAGCTGATTACCCAGAGAAAGTTCGA
CAATCTGACCAAGGCCGAGAGAGGCGGCCTGAGCGAACTGGATAAGGCCGGCTTCATCAAGAGACAGCTG
GTGGAAACCCGGCAGATCACAAAGCACGTGGCACAGATCCTGGACTCCCGGATGAACACTAAGTACGACG
AGAATGACAAGCTGATCCGGGAAGTGAAAGTGATCACCCTGAAGTCCAAGCTGGTGTCCGATTTCCGGAA
GGATTTCCAGTTTTACAAAGTGCGCGAGATCAACAACTACCACCACGCCCACGACGCCTACCTGAACGCC
GTCGTGGGAACCGCCCTGATCAAAAAGTACCCTAAGCTGGAAAGCGAGTTCGTGTACGGCGACTACAAGG
TGTACGACGTGCGGAAGATGATCGCCAAGAGCGAGCAGGAAATCGGCAAGGCTACCGCCAAGTACTTCTT
CTACAGCAACATCATGAACTTTTTCAAGACCGAGATTACCCTGGCCAACGGCGAGATCCGGAAGCGGCCT
CTGATCGAGACAAACGGCGAAACCGGGGAGATCGTGTGGGATAAGGGCCGGGATTTTGCCACCGTGCGGA
AAGTGCTGAGCATGCCCCAAGTGAATATCGTGAAAAAGACCGAGGTGCAGACAGGCGGCTTCAGCAAAGA
GTCTATCCTGCCCAAGAGGAACAGCGATAAGCTGATCGCCAGAAAGAAGGACTGGGACCCTAAGAAGTAC
GGCGGCTTCGACAGCCCCACCGTGGCCTATTCTGTGCTGGTGGTGGCCAAAGTGGAAAAGGGCAAGTCCA
AGAAACTGAAGAGTGTGAAAGAGCTGCTGGGGATCACCATCATGGAAAGAAGCAGCTTCGAGAAGAATCC
CATCGACTTTCTGGAAGCCAAGGGCTACAAAGAAGTGAAAAAGGACCTGATCATCAAGCTGCCTAAGTAC
TCCCTGTTCGAGCTGGAAAACGGCCGGAAGAGAATGCTGGCCTCTGCCGGCGAACTGCAGAAGGGAAACG
AACTGGCCCTGCCCTCCAAATATGTGAACTTCCTGTACCTGGCCAGCCACTATGAGAAGCTGAAGGGCTC
CCCCGAGGATAATGAGCAGAAACAGCTGTTTGTGGAACAGCACAAGCACTACCTGGACGAGATCATCGAG
CAGATCAGCGAGTTCTCCAAGAGAGTGATCCTGGCCGACGCTAATCTGGACAAAGTGCTGTCCGCCTACA
ACAAGCACCGGGATAAGCCCATCAGAGAGCAGGCCGAGAATATCATCCACCTGTTTACCCTGACCAATCT
GGGAGCCCCTGCCGCCTTCAAGTACTTTGACACCACCATCGACCGGAAGAGGTACACCAGCACCAAAGAG
GTGCTGGACGCCACCCTGATCCACCAGAGCATCACCGGCCTGTACGAGACACGGATCGACCTGTCTCAGC
TGGGAGGCGACAAAAGGCCGGCGGCCACGAAAAAGGCCGGCCAGGCAAAAAAGAAAAAGTAAGAATTCCT
AGAGCTCGCTGATCAGCCTCGACTGTGCCTTCTAGTTGCCAGCCATCTGTTGTTTGCCCCTCCCCCGTGC
CTTCCTTGACCCTGGAAGGTGCCACTCCCACTGTCCTTTCCTAATAAAATGAGGAAATTGCATCGCATTG
TCTGAGTAGGTGTCATTCTATTCTGGGGGGTGGGGTGGGGCAGGACAGCAAGGGGGAGGATTGGGAAGAG
AATAGCAGGCATGCTGGGGAGCGGCCCTAGAAACTGCTGAGGGCTGGACCGCATCTGGGGACCATCTGTT
CTTGGCCCTGAGCCGGGGCAGGAACTGCTTACCACAGATATCCTGTTTGGCCCATATTCAGCTGTTCCAT
CTGTTCTTGGCCCTGAGCCGGGGCAGGAACTGCTTACCACAGATATCCTGTTTGGCCCATATTCAGCTGT
TCCATCTGTTCCTGACCTTGATCTGAACTTCTCTATTCTCAGTTATGTATTTTTCCATGCCTTGCAAAAT
GGCGTTACTTAAGCTAGCTTGCCAAACCTACAGGTGGGGTCTTTCATTCCCCCCTTTTTCTGGAGACTAA
ATAAAATCTTTTATTTTATCGATGCATGGGGTCGTGCGCTCCTTTCGGTCGGGCGCTGCGGGTCGTGGGG
CGGGCGTCAGGCACCGGGCTTGCGGGTCATGCACCAGGTCGCGCGGTCCTTCGGGCACTCGACGTCGGCG
GTGACGGTGAAGCCGAGCCGCTCGTAGAAGGGGAGGTTGCGGGGCGCGGAGGTCTCCAGGAAGGCGGGCA
CCCCGGCGCGCTCGGCCGCCTCCACTCCGGGGAGCACGACGGCGCTGCCCAGACCCTTGCCCTGGTGGTC
GGGCGAGACGCCGACGGTGGCCAGGAACCACGCGGGCTCCTTGGGCCGGTGCGGCGCCAGGAGGCCTTCC
ATCTGTTGCTGCGCGGCCAGCCGGGAACCGCTCAACTCGGCCATGCGCGGGCCGATCTCGGCGAACACCG
CCCCCGCTTCGACGCTCTCCGGCGTGGTCCAGACCGCCACCGCGGCGCCGTCGTCCGCGACCCACACCTT
GCCGATGTCGAGCCCGACGCGCGTGAGGAAGAGTTCTTGCAGCTCGGTGACCCGCTCGATGTGGCGGTCC
GGATCGACGGTGTGGCGCGTGGCGGGGTAGTCGGCGAACGCGGCGGCGAGGGTGCGTACGGCCCTGGGGA
CGTCGTCGCGGGTGGCGAGGCGCACCGTGGGCTTGTACTCGGTCATGGTAAGCTTTTTGCAAAAGCCTAG
GCCTCCAAAAAAGCCTCCTCACTACTTCTGGAATAGCTCAGAGGCCGAGGCGGCCTCGGCCTCTGCATAA
ATAAAAAAAATTAGTCAGCCATGGGGCGGAGAATGGGCGGAACTGGGCGGAGTTAGGGGCGGGATGGGCG
GAGTTAGGGGCGGGACTATGGTTGCTGACTAATTGAGATGCATGCTTTGCATACTTCTGCCTGCTGGGGA
GCCTGGGGACTTTCCACACCTGGTTGCTGACTAATTGAGATGCATGCTTTGCATACTTCTGCCTGCTGGG
GAGCCTGGGGACTTTCCACACCCTAACTGACACACATTCCACAGGGTCGACCACTGTGCTGGCGAATTCC
TACGTACCACCACACTGGGATCGGCCGCAGGAACCCCTAGTGATGGAGTTGGCCACTCCCTCTCTGCGCG
CTCGCTCGCTCACTGAGGCCGGGCGACCAAAGGTCGCCCGACGCCCGGGCTTTGCCCGGGCGGCCTCAGT
GAGCGAGCGAGCGCGCAGCTGCCTGCAGGGGCGCCTGATGCGGTATTTTCTCCTTACGCATCTGTGCGGT
ATTTCACACCGCATA
[142 nt withheld, positions 7366-7507]
C
[141 nt withheld, positions 7509-7649]
CCTTTGACGTTGGAGTCCACGTTCTTT
[37 nt withheld, positions 7677-7713]
ACCCTATCTCGGGCTATTCTTTTGATTTATAAGGGATTTTGCCGATTTCGGCCTATTGGTTAAAAAATGA
GCTGATTTAACAAAAATTTAACGCGAATTTTAACAAAATATTAACGTTTACAATTTTATGGTGCACTCTC
AGTACAATCTGCTCTGATGCCGCATAGTTAAGCCAGCCCCGACACCCGCCAACACCCGCTGACGCGCCCT
GACGGGCTTGTCTGCTCCCGGCATCCGCTTACAGACAAGCTGTGACCGTCTCCGGGAGCTGCATGTGTCA
GAGGTTTTCACCGTCATCACCGAAACGCGCGAGACGAAAGGGCCTCGTGATACGCCTATTTTTATAGGTT
AATGTCATGATAATAATGGTTTCTTAGACGTCAGGTGGCACTTTTCGGGGAAATGTGCGCGGAACCCCTA
TTTGTTTATTTTTCTAAATACATTCAAATATGTATCCGCTCATGAGACAATAACCCTGATAAATGCTTCA
ATAATATTGAAAAAGGAAGAGTATGAGTATTCAACATTTCCGTGTCGCCCTTATTCCCTTTTTTGCGGCA
TTTTGCCTTCCTGTTTTTGCTCACCCAGAAACGCTGGTGAAAGTAAAAGATGCTGAAGATCAGTTGGGTG
CACGAGTGGGTTACATCGAACTGGATCTCAACAGCGGTAAGATCCTTGAGAGTTTTCGCCCCGAAGAACG
TTTTCCAATGATGAGCACTTTTAAAGTTCTGCTATGTGGCGCGGTATTATCCCGTATTGACGCCGGGCAA
GAGCAACTCGGTCGCCGCATACACTATTCTCAGAATGACTTGGTTGAGTACTCACCAGTCACAGAAAAGC
ATCTTACGGATGGCATGACAGTAAGAGAATTATGCAGTGCTGCCATAACCATGAGTGATAACACTGCGGC
CAACTTACTTCTGACAACGATCGGAGGACCGAAGGAGCTAACCGCTTTTTTGCACAACATGGGGGATCAT
GTAACTCGCCTTGATCGTTGGGAACCGGAGCTGAATGAAGCCATACCAAACGACGAGCGTGACACCACGA
TGCCTGTAGCAATGGCAACAACGTTGCGCAAACTATTAACTGGCGAACTACTTACTCTAGCTTCCCGGCA
ACAATTAATAGACTGGATGGAGGCGGATAAAGTTGCAGGACCACTTCTGCGCTCGGCCCTTCCGGCTGGC
TGGTTTATTGCTGATAAATCTGGAGCCGGTGAGCGTGGAAGCCGCGGTATCATTGCAGCACTGGGGCCAG
ATGGTAAGCCCTCCCGTATCGTAGTTATCTACACGACGGGGAGTCAGGCAACTATGGATGAACGAAATAG
ACAGATCGCTGAGATAGGTGCCTCACTGATTAAGCATTGGTAACTGTCAGACCAAGTTTACTCATATATA
CTTTAGATTGATTTAAAACTTCATTTTTAATTTAAAAGGATCTAGGTGAAGATCCTTTTTGATAATCTCA
TGACCAAAATCCCTTAACGTGAGTTTTCGTTCCACTGAGCGTCAGACCCCGTAGAAAAGATCAAAGGATC
TTCTTGAGATCCTTTTTTTCTGCGCGTAATCTGCTGCTTGCAAACAAAAAAACCACCGCTACCAGCGGTG
GTTTGTTTGCCGGATCAAGAGCTACCAACTCTTTTTCCGAAGGTAACTGGCTTCAGCAGAGCGCAGATAC
CAAATACTGTCCTTCTAGTGTAGCCGTAGTTAGGCCACCACTTCAAGAACTCTGTAGCACCGCCTACATA
CCTCGCTCTGCTAATCCTGTTACCAGTGGCTGCTGCCAGTGGCGATAAGTCGTGTCTTACCGGGTTGGAC
TCAAGACGATAGTTACCGGATAAGGCGCAGCGGTCGGGCTGAACGGGGGGTTCGTGCACACAGCCCAGCT
TGGAGCGAACGACCTACACCGAACTGAGATACCTACAGCGTGAGCTATGAGAAAGCGCCACGCTTCCCGA
AGGGAGAAAGGCGGACAGGTATCCGGTAAGCGGCAGGGTCGGAACAGGAGAGCGCACGAGGGAGCTTCCA
GGGGGAAACGCCTGGTATCTTTATAGTCCTGTCGGGTTTCGCCACCTCTGACTTGAGCGTCGATTTTTGT
GATGCTCGTCAGGGGGGCGGAGCCTATGGAAAAACGCCAGCAACGCGGCCTTTTTACGGTTCCTGGCCTT
TTGCTGGCCTTTTGCTCACATGT
