Features (pLannotate 1.2.2; 21 found; start..end, strand, type, name):
      1..241     +  promoter       U6 promoter: RNA polymerase III promoter for human U6 snRNA
    268..343     +  misc_RNA       gRNA scaffold: guide RNA scaffold for the Streptococcus pyogenes CRISPR/Cas9 system
    350..393     +  misc_RNA       gRNA scaffold (fragment): guide RNA scaffold for the Streptococcus pyogenes CRISPR/Cas9 system
    440..725     +  enhancer       CMV enhancer: human cytomegalovirus immediate early enhancer; contains an 18-bp deletion relative to the standard CMV enhancer
    727..1004    +  promoter       chicken β-actin promoter: No description available
   1005..1232    +  intron         hybrid intron: hybrid between chicken β-actin (CBA) and minute virus of mice (MMV) introns (Gray et al., 2011)
   1370..2971    +  CDS            Cas9(N): N-terminal portion of Streptococcus pyogenes Cas9 (Zetsche et al., 2015)
   2972..5470    +  CDS            Cas9(C): C-terminal portion of Streptococcus pyogenes Cas9 (Zetsche et al., 2015)
   5471..5518    +  CDS            nucleoplasmin NLS: bipartite nuclear localization signal from nucleoplasmin
   5552..5663    +  polyA_signal   bGH poly(A) signal: bovine growth hormone polyadenylation signal
   5766..6067    -  LTR            LTR (fragment): long terminal repeat from Moloney murine leukemia virus
   6166..6765    -  CDS            PuroR: puromycin N-acetyltransferase; pac from Streptomyces alboniger; confers resistance to puromycin
   6775..7104    -  promoter       SV40 promoter: SV40 enhancer and early promoter
   7168..7308    +  repeat_region  AAV2 ITR: inverted terminal repeat of adeno-associated virus serotype 2 inverted
   7313..7364    -  misc_feature   bom (fragment): basis of mobility region from pBR322
   7383..7838    +  rep_origin     f1 ori (sequence partly withheld): f1 bacteriophage origin of replication; arrow indicates direction of (+) strand synthesis
   7839..7888    -  misc_feature   bom (fragment): basis of mobility region from pBR322
   7990..8025    -  CDS            rop (fragment): Rop protein, which maintains plasmids at low copy number; rop
   8120..8224    +  promoter       AmpR promoter: bla
   8225..9085    +  CDS            AmpR: β-lactamase; bla; confers resistance to ampicillin, carbenicillin, and related antibiotics
   9256..9844    +  rep_origin     ori: high-copy-number ColE1/pMB1/pBR322/pUC origin of replication
>Addgene plasmid #110404 | pX330.orup | addgene full sequence | sequence record 307700 | Addgene NGS Result
GAGGGCCTATTTCCCATGATTCCTTCATATTTGCATATACGATACAAGGCTGTTAGAGAGATAATTGGAA
TTAATTTGACTGTAAACACAAAGATATTAGTACAAAATACGTGACGTAGAAAGTAATAATTTCTTGGGTA
GTTTGCAGTTTTAAAATTATGTTTTAAAATGGACTATCATATGCTTACCGTAACTTGAAAGTATTTCGAT
TTCTTGGCTTTATATATCTTGTGGAAAGGACGAAACACCGGGTCTTCGAGAAGACCTGTTTTAGAGCTAG
AAATAGCAAGTTAAAATAAGGCTAGTCCGTTATCAACTTGAAAAAGTGGCACCGAGTCGGTGCTTTTTTG
TTTTAGAGCTAGAAATAGCAAGTTAAAATAAGGCTAGTCCGTTTTTAGCGCGTGCGCCAATTCTGCAGAC
AAATGGCTCTAGAGGTACCCGTTACATAACTTACGGTAAATGGCCCGCCTGGCTGACCGCCCAACGACCC
CCGCCCATTGACGTCAATAGTAACGCCAATAGGGACTTTCCATTGACGTCAATGGGTGGAGTATTTACGG
TAAACTGCCCACTTGGCAGTACATCAAGTGTATCATATGCCAAGTACGCCCCCTATTGACGTCAATGACG
GTAAATGGCCCGCCTGGCATTGTGCCCAGTACATGACCTTATGGGACTTTCCTACTTGGCAGTACATCTA
CGTATTAGTCATCGCTATTACCATGGTCGAGGTGAGCCCCACGTTCTGCTTCACTCTCCCCATCTCCCCC
CCCTCCCCACCCCCAATTTTGTATTTATTTATTTTTTAATTATTTTGTGCAGCGATGGGGGCGGGGGGGG
GGGGGGGGCGCGCGCCAGGCGGGGCGGGGCGGGGCGAGGGGCGGGGCGGGGCGAGGCGGAGAGGTGCGGC
GGCAGCCAATCAGAGCGGCGCGCTCCGAAAGTTTCCTTTTATGGCGAGGCGGCGGCGGCGGCGGCCCTAT
AAAAAGCGAAGCGCGCGGCGGGCGGGAGTCGCTGCGCGCTGCCTTCGCCCCGTGCCCCGCTCCGCCGCCG
CCTCGCGCCGCCCGCCCCGGCTCTGACTGACCGCGTTACTCCCACAGGTGAGCGGGCGGGACGGCCCTTC
TCCTCCGGGCTGTAATTAGCTGAGCAAGAGGTAAGGGTTTAAGGGATGGTTGGTTGGTGGGGTATTAATG
TTTAATTACCTGGAGCACCTGCCTGAAATCACTTTTTTTCAGGTTGGACCGGTGCCACCATGGACTATAA
GGACCACGACGGAGACTACAAGGATCATGATATTGATTACAAAGACGATGACGATAAGATGGCCCCAAAG
AAGAAGCGGAAGGTCGGTATCCACGGAGTCCCAGCAGCCGACAAGAAGTACAGCATCGGCCTGGACATCG
GCACCAACTCTGTGGGCTGGGCCGTGATCACCGACGAGTACAAGGTGCCCAGCAAGAAATTCAAGGTGCT
GGGCAACACCGACCGGCACAGCATCAAGAAGAACCTGATCGGAGCCCTGCTGTTCGACAGCGGCGAAACA
GCCGAGGCCACCCGGCTGAAGAGAACCGCCAGAAGAAGATACACCAGACGGAAGAACCGGATCTGCTATC
TGCAAGAGATCTTCAGCAACGAGATGGCCAAGGTGGACGACAGCTTCTTCCACAGACTGGAAGAGTCCTT
CCTGGTGGAAGAGGATAAGAAGCACGAGCGGCACCCCATCTTCGGCAACATCGTGGACGAGGTGGCCTAC
CACGAGAAGTACCCCACCATCTACCACCTGAGAAAGAAACTGGTGGACAGCACCGACAAGGCCGACCTGC
GGCTGATCTATCTGGCCCTGGCCCACATGATCAAGTTCCGGGGCCACTTCCTGATCGAGGGCGACCTGAA
CCCCGACAACAGCGACGTGGACAAGCTGTTCATCCAGCTGGTGCAGACCTACAACCAGCTGTTCGAGGAA
AACCCCATCAACGCCAGCGGCGTGGACGCCAAGGCCATCCTGTCTGCCAGACTGAGCAAGAGCAGACGGC
TGGAAAATCTGATCGCCCAGCTGCCCGGCGAGAAGAAGAATGGCCTGTTCGGAAACCTGATTGCCCTGAG
CCTGGGCCTGACCCCCAACTTCAAGAGCAACTTCGACCTGGCCGAGGATGCCAAACTGCAGCTGAGCAAG
GACACCTACGACGACGACCTGGACAACCTGCTGGCCCAGATCGGCGACCAGTACGCCGACCTGTTTCTGG
CCGCCAAGAACCTGTCCGACGCCATCCTGCTGAGCGACATCCTGAGAGTGAACACCGAGATCACCAAGGC
CCCCCTGAGCGCCTCTATGATCAAGAGATACGACGAGCACCACCAGGACCTGACCCTGCTGAAAGCTCTC
GTGCGGCAGCAGCTGCCTGAGAAGTACAAAGAGATTTTCTTCGACCAGAGCAAGAACGGCTACGCCGGCT
ACATTGACGGCGGAGCCAGCCAGGAAGAGTTCTACAAGTTCATCAAGCCCATCCTGGAAAAGATGGACGG
CACCGAGGAACTGCTCGTGAAGCTGAACAGAGAGGACCTGCTGCGGAAGCAGCGGACCTTCGACAACGGC
AGCATCCCCCACCAGATCCACCTGGGAGAGCTGCACGCCATTCTGCGGCGGCAGGAAGATTTTTACCCAT
TCCTGAAGGACAACCGGGAAAAGATCGAGAAGATCCTGACCTTCCGCATCCCCTACTACGTGGGCCCTCT
GGCCAGGGGAAACAGCAGATTCGCCTGGATGACCAGAAAGAGCGAGGAAACCATCACCCCCTGGAACTTC
GAGGAAGTGGTGGACAAGGGCGCTTCCGCCCAGAGCTTCATCGAGCGGATGACCAACTTCGATAAGAACC
TGCCCAACGAGAAGGTGCTGCCCAAGCACAGCCTGCTGTACGAGTACTTCACCGTGTATAACGAGCTGAC
CAAAGTGAAATACGTGACCGAGGGAATGAGAAAGCCCGCCTTCCTGAGCGGCGAGCAGAAAAAGGCCATC
GTGGACCTGCTGTTCAAGACCAACCGGAAAGTGACCGTGAAGCAGCTGAAAGAGGACTACTTCAAGAAAA
TCGAGTGCTTCGACTCCGTGGAAATCTCCGGCGTGGAAGATCGGTTCAACGCCTCCCTGGGCACATACCA
CGATCTGCTGAAAATTATCAAGGACAAGGACTTCCTGGACAATGAGGAAAACGAGGACATTCTGGAAGAT
ATCGTGCTGACCCTGACACTGTTTGAGGACAGAGAGATGATCGAGGAACGGCTGAAAACCTATGCCCACC
TGTTCGACGACAAAGTGATGAAGCAGCTGAAGCGGCGGAGATACACCGGCTGGGGCAGGCTGAGCCGGAA
GCTGATCAACGGCATCCGGGACAAGCAGTCCGGCAAGACAATCCTGGATTTCCTGAAGTCCGACGGCTTC
GCCAACAGAAACTTCATGCAGCTGATCCACGACGACAGCCTGACCTTTAAAGAGGACATCCAGAAAGCCC
AGGTGTCCGGCCAGGGCGATAGCCTGCACGAGCACATTGCCAATCTGGCCGGCAGCCCCGCCATTAAGAA
GGGCATCCTGCAGACAGTGAAGGTGGTGGACGAGCTCGTGAAAGTGATGGGCCGGCACAAGCCCGAGAAC
ATCGTGATCGAAATGGCCAGAGAGAACCAGACCACCCAGAAGGGACAGAAGAACAGCCGCGAGAGAATGA
AGCGGATCGAAGAGGGCATCAAAGAGCTGGGCAGCCAGATCCTGAAAGAACACCCCGTGGAAAACACCCA
GCTGCAGAACGAGAAGCTGTACCTGTACTACCTGCAGAATGGGCGGGATATGTACGTGGACCAGGAACTG
GACATCAACCGGCTGTCCGACTACGATGTGGACCATATCGTGCCTCAGAGCTTTCTGAAGGACGACTCCA
TCGACAACAAGGTGCTGACCAGAAGCGACAAGAACCGGGGCAAGAGCGACAACGTGCCCTCCGAAGAGGT
CGTGAAGAAGATGAAGAACTACTGGCGGCAGCTGCTGAACGCCAAGCTGATTACCCAGAGAAAGTTCGAC
AATCTGACCAAGGCCGAGAGAGGCGGCCTGAGCGAACTGGATAAGGCCGGCTTCATCAAGAGACAGCTGG
TGGAAACCCGGCAGATCACAAAGCACGTGGCACAGATCCTGGACTCCCGGATGAACACTAAGTACGACGA
GAATGACAAGCTGATCCGGGAAGTGAAAGTGATCACCCTGAAGTCCAAGCTGGTGTCCGATTTCCGGAAG
GATTTCCAGTTTTACAAAGTGCGCGAGATCAACAACTACCACCACGCCCACGACGCCTACCTGAACGCCG
TCGTGGGAACCGCCCTGATCAAAAAGTACCCTAAGCTGGAAAGCGAGTTCGTGTACGGCGACTACAAGGT
GTACGACGTGCGGAAGATGATCGCCAAGAGCGAGCAGGAAATCGGCAAGGCTACCGCCAAGTACTTCTTC
TACAGCAACATCATGAACTTTTTCAAGACCGAGATTACCCTGGCCAACGGCGAGATCCGGAAGCGGCCTC
TGATCGAGACAAACGGCGAAACCGGGGAGATCGTGTGGGATAAGGGCCGGGATTTTGCCACCGTGCGGAA
AGTGCTGAGCATGCCCCAAGTGAATATCGTGAAAAAGACCGAGGTGCAGACAGGCGGCTTCAGCAAAGAG
TCTATCCTGCCCAAGAGGAACAGCGATAAGCTGATCGCCAGAAAGAAGGACTGGGACCCTAAGAAGTACG
GCGGCTTCGACAGCCCCACCGTGGCCTATTCTGTGCTGGTGGTGGCCAAAGTGGAAAAGGGCAAGTCCAA
GAAACTGAAGAGTGTGAAAGAGCTGCTGGGGATCACCATCATGGAAAGAAGCAGCTTCGAGAAGAATCCC
ATCGACTTTCTGGAAGCCAAGGGCTACAAAGAAGTGAAAAAGGACCTGATCATCAAGCTGCCTAAGTACT
CCCTGTTCGAGCTGGAAAACGGCCGGAAGAGAATGCTGGCCTCTGCCGGCGAACTGCAGAAGGGAAACGA
ACTGGCCCTGCCCTCCAAATATGTGAACTTCCTGTACCTGGCCAGCCACTATGAGAAGCTGAAGGGCTCC
CCCGAGGATAATGAGCAGAAACAGCTGTTTGTGGAACAGCACAAGCACTACCTGGACGAGATCATCGAGC
AGATCAGCGAGTTCTCCAAGAGAGTGATCCTGGCCGACGCTAATCTGGACAAAGTGCTGTCCGCCTACAA
CAAGCACCGGGATAAGCCCATCAGAGAGCAGGCCGAGAATATCATCCACCTGTTTACCCTGACCAATCTG
GGAGCCCCTGCCGCCTTCAAGTACTTTGACACCACCATCGACCGGAAGAGGTACACCAGCACCAAAGAGG
TGCTGGACGCCACCCTGATCCACCAGAGCATCACCGGCCTGTACGAGACACGGATCGACCTGTCTCAGCT
GGGAGGCGACAAAAGGCCGGCGGCCACGAAAAAGGCCGGCCAGGCAAAAAAGAAAAAGTAAGAATTCCTA
GAGCTCGCTGATCAGCCTCGACTGTGCCTTCTAGTTGCCAGCCATCTGTTGTTTGCCCCTCCCCCGTGCC
TTCCTTGACCCTGGAAGGTGCCACTCCCACTGTCCTTTCCTAATAAAATGAGGAAATTGCATCGCATTGT
CTGAGTAGGTGTCATTCTATTCTGGGGGGTGGGGTGGGGCAGGACAGCAAGGGGGAGGATTGGGAAGAGA
ATAGCAGGCATGCTGGGGAGCGGCCCTAGAAACTGCTGAGGGCTGGACCGCATCTGGGGACCATCTGTTC
TTGGCCCTGAGCCGGGGCAGGAACTGCTTACCACAGATATCCTGTTTGGCCCATATTCAGCTGTTCCATC
TGTTCTTGGCCCTGAGCCGGGGCAGGAACTGCTTACCACAGATATCCTGTTTGGCCCATATTCAGCTGTT
CCATCTGTTCCTGACCTTGATCTGAACTTCTCTATTCTCAGTTATGTATTTTTCCATGCCTTGCAAAATG
GCGTTACTTAAGCTAGCTTGCCAAACCTACAGGTGGGGTCTTTCATTCCCCCCTTTTTCTGGAGACTAAA
TAAAATCTTTTATTTTATCGATGCATGGGGTCGTGCGCTCCTTTCGGTCGGGCGCTGCGGGTCGTGGGGC
GGGCGTCAGGCACCGGGCTTGCGGGTCATGCACCAGGTGCGCGGTCCTTCGGGCACCTCGACGTCGGCGG
TGACGGTGAAGCCGAGCCGCTCGTAGAAGGGGAGGTTGCGGGGCGCGGAGGTCTCCAGGAAGGCGGGCAC
CCCGGCGCGCTCGGCCGCCTCCACTCCGGGGAGCACGACGGCGCTGCCCAGACCCTTGCCCTGGTGGTCG
GGCGAGACGCCGACGGTGGCCAGGAACCACGCGGGCTCCTTGGGCCGGTGCGGCGCCAGGAGGCCTTCCA
TCTGTTGCTGCGCGGCCAGCCGGGAACCGCTCAACTCGGCCATGCGCGGGCCGATCTCGGCGAACACCGC
CCCCGCTTCGACGCTCTCCGGCGTGGTCCAGACCGCCACCGCGGCGCCGTCGTCCGCGACCCACACCTTG
CCGATGTCGAGCCCGACGCGCGTGAGGAAGAGTTCTTGCAGCTCGGTGACCCGCTCGATGTGGCGGTCCG
GATCGACGGTGTGGCGCGTGGCGGGGTAGTCGGCGAACGCGGCGGCGAGGGTGCGTACGGCCCTGGGGAC
GTCGTCGCGGGTGGCGAGGCGCACCGTGGGCTTGTACTCGGTCATGGTAAGCTTTTTGCAAAAGCCTAGG
CCTCCAAAAAAGCCTCCTCACTACTTCTGGAATAGCTCAGAGGCCGAGGCGGCCTCGGCCTCTGCATAAA
TAAAAAAAATTAGTCAGCCATGGGGCGGAGAATGGGCGGAACTGGGCGGAGTTAGGGGCGGGATGGGCGG
AGTTAGGGGCGGGACTATGGTTGCTGACTAATTGAGATGCATGCTTTGCATACTTCTGCCTGCTGGGGAG
CCTGGGGACTTTCCACACCTGGTTGCTGACTAATTGAGATGCATGCTTTGCATACTTCTGCCTGCTGGGG
AGCCTGGGGACTTTCCACACCCTAACTGACACACATTCCACAGGGTCGACCACTGTGCTGGCGAATTCCT
ACGTACCACCACACTGGGATCGGCCGCAGGAACCCCTAGTGATGGAGTTGGCCACTCCCTCTCTGCGCGC
TCGCTCGCTCACTGAGGCCGGGCGACCAAAGGTCGCCCGACGCCCGGGCTTTGCCCGGGCGGCCTCAGTG
AGCGAGCGAGCGCGCAGCTGCCTGCAGGGGCGCCTGATGCGGTATTTTCTCCTTACGCATCTGTGCGGTA
TTTCACACCGCATA
[95 nt withheld, positions 7365-7459]
T
[46 nt withheld, positions 7461-7506]
C
[141 nt withheld, positions 7508-7648]
CCTTTGACGTTGGAGTCCACGTTCTTT
[37 nt withheld, positions 7676-7712]
ACTCTATCTCGGGCTATTCTTTTGATTTATAAGGGATTTTGCCGATTTCGGTCTATTGGTTAAAAAATGA
GCTGATTTAACAAAAATTTAACGCGAATTTTAACAAAATATTAACGTTTACAATTTTATGGTGCACTCTC
AGTACAATCTGCTCTGATGCCGCATAGTTAAGCCAGCCCCGACACCCGCCAACACCCGCTGACGCGCCCT
GACGGGCTTGTCTGCTCCCGGCATCCGCTTACAGACAAGCTGTGACCGTCTCCGGGAGCTGCATGTGTCA
GAGGTTTTCACCGTCATCACCGAAACGCGCGAGACGAAAGGGCCTCGTGATACGCCTATTTTTATAGGTT
AATGTCATGATAATAATGGTTTCTTAGACGTCAGGTGGCACTTTTCGGGGAAATGTGCGCGGAACCCCTA
TTTGTTTATTTTTCTAAATACATTCAAATATGTATCCGCTCATGAGACAATAACCCTGATAAATGCTTCA
ATAATATTGAAAAAGGAAGAGTATGAGTATTCAACATTTCCGTGTCGCCCTTATTCCCTTTTTTGCGGCA
TTTTGCCTTCCTGTTTTTGCTCACCCAGAAACGCTGGTGAAAGTAAAAGATGCTGAAGATCAGTTGGGTG
CACGAGTGGGTTACATCGAACTGGATCTCAACAGCGGTAAGATCCTTGAGAGTTTTCGCCCCGAAGAACG
TTTTCCAATGATGAGCACTTTTAAAGTTCTGCTATGTGGCGCGGTATTATCCCGTATTGACGCCGGGCAA
GAGCAACTCGGTCGCCGCATACACTATTCTCAGAATGACTTGGTTGAGTACTCACCAGTCACAGAAAAGC
ATCTTACGGATGGCATGACAGTAAGAGAATTATGCAGTGCTGCCATAACCATGAGTGATAACACTGCGGC
CAACTTACTTCTGACAACGATCGGAGGACCGAAGGAGCTAACCGCTTTTTTGCACAACATGGGGGATCAT
GTAACTCGCCTTGATCGTTGGGAACCGGAGCTGAATGAAGCCATACCAAACGACGAGCGTGACACCACGA
TGCCTGTAGCAATGGCAACAACGTTGCGCAAACTATTAACTGGCGAACTACTTACTCTAGCTTCCCGGCA
ACAATTAATAGACTGGATGGAGGCGGATAAAGTTGCAGGACCACTTCTGCGCTCGGCCCTTCCGGCTGGC
TGGTTTATTGCTGATAAATCTGGAGCCGGTGAGCGTGGAAGCCGCGGTATCATTGCAGCACTGGGGCCAG
ATGGTAAGCCCTCCCGTATCGTAGTTATCTACACGACGGGGAGTCAGGCAACTATGGATGAACGAAATAG
ACAGATCGCTGAGATAGGTGCCTCACTGATTAAGCATTGGTAACTGTCAGACCAAGTTTACTCATATATA
CTTTAGATTGATTTAAAACTTCATTTTTAATTTAAAAGGATCTAGGTGAAGATCCTTTTTGATAATCTCA
TGACCAAAATCCCTTAACGTGAGTTTTCGTTCCACTGAGCGTCAGACCCCGTAGAAAAGATCAAAGGATC
TTCTTGAGATCCTTTTTTTCTGCGCGTAATCTGCTGCTTGCAAACAAAAAAACCACCGCTACCAGCGGTG
GTTTGTTTGCCGGATCAAGAGCTACCAACTCTTTTTCCGAAGGTAACTGGCTTCAGCAGAGCGCAGATAC
CAAATACTGTTCTTCTAGTGTAGCCGTAGTTAGGCCACCACTTCAAGAACTCTGTAGCACCGCCTACATA
CCTCGCTCTGCTAATCCTGTTACCAGTGGCTGCTGCCAGTGGCGATAAGTCGTGTCTTACCGGGTTGGAC
TCAAGACGATAGTTACCGGATAAGGCGCAGCGGTCGGGCTGAACGGGGGGTTCGTGCACACAGCCCAGCT
TGGAGCGAACGACCTACACCGAACTGAGATACCTACAGCGTGAGCTATGAGAAAGCGCCACGCTTCCCGA
AGGGAGAAAGGCGGACAGGTATCCGGTAAGCGGCAGGGTCGGAACAGGAGAGCGCACGAGGGAGCTTCCA
GGGGGAAACGCCTGGTATCTTTATAGTCCTGTCGGGTTTCGCCACCTCTGACTTGAGCGTCGATTTTTGT
GATGCTCGTCAGGGGGGCGGAGCCTATGGAAAAACGCCAGCAACGCGGCCTTTTTACGGTTCCTGGCCTT
TTGCTGGCCTTTTGCTCACATGT
